>Addgene plasmid #108396 | pcDNA3-mPC1_4148-eGFP-3HA | depositor full sequence | sequence record 204590 | pcDNA3-mPC1_4148-eGFP-3HA sequence 6676 bps
GACGGATCGGGAGATCTCCCGATCCCCTATGGTCGACTCTCAGTACAATCTGCTCTGATGCCGCATAGTT
AAGCCAGTATCTGCTCCCTGCTTGTGTGTTGGAGGTCGCTGAGTAGTGCGCGAGCAAAATTTAAGCTACA
ACAAGGCAAGGCTTGACCGACAATTGCATGAAGAATCTGCTTAGGGTTAGGCGTTTTGCGCTGCTTCGCG
ATGTACGGGCCAGATATACGCGTTGACATTGATTATTGACTAGTTATTAATAGTAATCAATTACGGGGTC
ATTAGTTCATAGCCCATATATGGAGTTCCGCGTTACATAACTTACGGTAAATGGCCCGCCTGGCTGACCG
CCCAACGACCCCCGCCCATTGACGTCAATAATGACGTATGTTCCCATAGTAACGCCAATAGGGACTTTCC
ATTGACGTCAATGGGTGGACTATTTACGGTAAACTGCCCACTTGGCAGTACATCAAGTGTATCATATGCC
AAGTACGCCCCCTATTGACGTCAATGACGGTAAATGGCCCGCCTGGCATTATGCCCAGTACATGACCTTA
TGGGACTTTCCTACTTGGCAGTACATCTACGTATTAGTCATCGCTATTACCATGGTGATGCGGTTTTGGC
AGTACATCAATGGGCGTGGATAGCGGTTTGACTCACGGGGATTTCCAAGTCTCCACCCCATTGACGTCAA
TGGGAGTTTGTTTTGGCACCAAAATCAACGGGACTTTCCAAAATGTCGTAACAACTCCGCCCCATTGACG
CAAATGGGCGGTAGGCGTGTACGGTGGGAGGTCTATATAAGCAGAGCTCTCTGGCTAACTAGAGAACCCA
CTGCTTACTGGCTTATCGAAATTAATACGACTCACTATAGGGAGACCCAAGCTTGGTACCGAGCTCGGAT
CCACTAGTAACGGCCGCCAGTGTGCTGGAATTCACCATGGATCCACTGCCTTCCCGCTCATCCAGGGGCT
CCAAGTCATCCCCAGTTGTGCTCCCACCTAGCTCAGGCTCAGAAGCTTCACACCCATCCACCTCGTCCAG
CCAACCAGACGGGCCGAGCGCCAGCTTAAGCCGCTCGACGCTGAAGCTGGAACCAGAGCCCTCTCGCCTC
CATGCTGTGTTTGAAAGTCTGCTTGTCCAGTTTGACCGACTCAACCAGGCCACAGAGGACGTCTACCAGC
TGGAGCAACAACTCCAGAGCCTTCAAGGCCATGGGCACAATGGACCTCCTTCCTCTCCCTCCCCTGGCTG
CTTCCCAGGCTCTCAGCCAGCTTTGCCCAGCCGCCTTTCTCGGGCCAGTCAGGGGCTGGATCAGACTGTA
GGCCCCAACAGGGTGTCCCTGTGGCCTAATAACAAGGTCCACCCCAGCAGCACTCTCGAGATCGATATGG
TGAGCAAGGGCGAGGAGCTGTTCACCGGGGTGGTGCCCATCCTGGTCGAGCTGGACGGCGACGTAAACGG
CCACAAGTTCAGCGTGTCCGGCGAGGGCGAGGGCGATGCCACCTACGGCAAGCTGACCCTGAAGTTCATC
TGCACCACCGGCAAGCTGCCCGTGCCCTGGCCCACCCTCGTGACCACCCTGACCTACGGCGTGCAGTGCT
TCAGCCGCTACCCCGACCACATGAAGCAGCACGACTTCTTCAAGTCCGCCATGCCCGAAGGCTACGTCCA
GGAGCGCACCATCTTCTTCAAGGACGACGGCAACTACAAGACCCGCGCCGAGGTGAAGTTCGAGGGCGAC
ACCCTGGTGAACCGCATCGAGCTGAAGGGCATCGACTTCAAGGAGGACGGCAACATCCTGGGGCACAAGC
TGGAGTACAACTACAACAGCCACAACGTCTATATCATGGCCGACAAGCAGAAGAACGGCATCAAGGTGAA
CTTCAAGATCCGCCACAACATCGAGGACGGCAGCGTGCAGCTCGCCGACCACTACCAGCAGAACACCCCC
ATCGGCGACGGCCCCGTGCTGCTGCCCGACAACCACTACCTGAGCACCCAGTCCGCCCTGAGCAAAGACC
CCAACGAGAAGCGCGATCACATGGTCCTGCTGGAGTTCGTGACCGCCGCCGGGATCACTCTCGGCATGGA
CGAGCTGTACAAGATCGATATGTACCCATACGATGTTCCAGATTACGCTGGCTATCCCTATGACGTCCCG
GACTATGCAGGATATCCATATGACGTTCCAGATTACGCTTAATCTAGAGGGCCCTATTCTATAGTGTCAC
CTAAATGCTAGAGCTCGCTGATCAGCCTCGACTGTGCCTTCTAGTTGCCAGCCATCTGTTGTTTGCCCCT
CCCCCGTGCCTTCCTTGACCCTGGAAGGTGCCACTCCCACTGTCCTTTCCTAATAAAATGAGGAAATTGC
ATCGCATTGTCTGAGTAGGTGTCATTCTATTCTGGGGGGTGGGGTGGGGCAGGACAGCAAGGGGGAGGAT
TGGGAAGACAATAGCAGGCATGCTGGGGATGCGGTGGGCTCTATGGCTTCTGAGGCGGAAAGAACCAGCT
GGGGCTCTAGGGGGTATCCCC
[124 nt withheld, positions 2542-2665]
C
[32 nt withheld, positions 2667-2698]
CA
[57 nt withheld, positions 2701-2757]
A
[49 nt withheld, positions 2759-2807]
CCTTTGACGTTGGAGTCCACGTTCTTT
[37 nt withheld, positions 2835-2871]
ACCCTATCTCGGTCTATTCTTTTGATTTATAAGGGATTTTGGGGATTTCGGCCTATTGGTTAAAAAATGA
GCTGATTTAACAAAAATTTAACGCGAATTAATTCTGTGGAATGTGTGTCAGTTAGGGTGTGGAAAGTCCC
CAGGCTCCCCAGGCAGGCAGAAGTATGCAAAGCATGCATCTCAATTAGTCAGCAACCAGGTGTGGAAAGT
CCCCAGGCTCCCCAGCAGGCAGAAGTATGCAAAGCATGCATCTCAATTAGTCAGCAACCATAGTCCCGCC
CCTAACTCCGCCCATCCCGCCCCTAACTCCGCCCAGTTCCGCCCATTCTCCGCCCCATGGCTGACTAATT
TTTTTTATTTATGCAGAGGCCGAGGCCGCCTCTGCCTCTGAGCTATTCCAGAAGTAGTGAGGAGGCTTTT
TTGGAGGCCTAGGCTTTTGCAAAAAGCTCCCGGGAGCTTGTATATCCATTTTCGGATCTGATCAAGAGAC
AGGATGAGGATCGTTTCGCATGATTGAACAAGATGGATTGCACGCAGGTTCTCCGGCCGCTTGGGTGGAG
AGGCTATTCGGCTATGACTGGGCACAACAGACAATCGGCTGCTCTGATGCCGCCGTGTTCCGGCTGTCAG
CGCAGGGGCGCCCGGTTCTTTTTGTCAAGACCGACCTGTCCGGTGCCCTGAATGAACTGCAGGACGAGGC
AGCGCGGCTATCGTGGCTGGCCACGACGGGCGTTCCTTGCGCAGCTGTGCTCGACGTTGTCACTGAAGCG
GGAAGGGACTGGCTGCTATTGGGCGAAGTGCCGGGGCAGGATCTCCTGTCATCTCACCTTGCTCCTGCCG
AGAAAGTATCCATCATGGCTGATGCAATGCGGCGGCTGCATACGCTTGATCCGGCTACCTGCCCATTCGA
CCACCAAGCGAAACATCGCATCGAGCGAGCACGTACTCGGATGGAAGCCGGTCTTGTCGATCAGGATGAT
CTGGACGAAGAGCATCAGGGGCTCGCGCCAGCCGAACTGTTCGCCAGGCTCAAGGCGCGCATGCCCGACG
GCGAGGATCTCGTCGTGACCCATGGCGATGCCTGCTTGCCGAATATCATGGTGGAAAATGGCCGCTTTTC
TGGATTCATCGACTGTGGCCGGCTGGGTGTGGCGGACCGCTATCAGGACATAGCGTTGGCTACCCGTGAT
ATTGCTGAAGAGCTTGGCGGCGAATGGGCTGACCGCTTCCTCGTGCTTTACGGTATCGCCGCTCCCGATT
CGCAGCGCATCGCCTTCTATCGCCTTCTTGACGAGTTCTTCTGAGCGGGACTCTGGGGTTCGAAATGACC
GACCAAGCGACGCCCAACCTGCCATCACGAGATTTCGATTCCACCGCCGCCTTCTATGAAAGGTTGGGCT
TCGGAATCGTTTTCCGGGACGCCGGCTGGATGATCCTCCAGCGCGGGGATCTCATGCTGGAGTTCTTCGC
CCACCCCAACTTGTTTATTGCAGCTTATAATGGTTACAAATAAAGCAATAGCATCACAAATTTCACAAAT
AAAGCATTTTTTTCACTGCATTCTAGTTGTGGTTTGTCCAAACTCATCAATGTATCTTATCATGTCTGTA
TACCGTCGACCTCTAGCTAGAGCTTGGCGTAATCATGGTCATAGCTGTTTCCTGTGTGAAATTGTTATCC
GCTCACAATTCCACACAACATACGAGCCGGAAGCATAAAGTGTAAAGCCTGGGGTGCCTAATGAGTGAGC
TAACTCACATTAATTGCGTTGCGCTCACTGCCCGCTTTCCAGTCGGGAAACCTGTCGTGCCAGCTGCATT
AATGAATCGGCCAACGCGCGGGGAGAGGCGGTTTGCGTATTGGGCGCTCTTCCGCTTCCTCGCTCACTGA
CTCGCTGCGCTCGGTCGTTCGGCTGCGGCGAGCGGTATCAGCTCACTCAAAGGCGGTAATACGGTTATCC
ACAGAATCAGGGGATAACGCAGGAAAGAACATGTGAGCAAAAGGCCAGCAAAAGGCCAGGAACCGTAAAA
AGGCCGCGTTGCTGGCGTTTTTCCATAGGCTCCGCCCCCCTGACGAGCATCACAAAAATCGACGCTCAAG
TCAGAGGTGGCGAAACCCGACAGGACTATAAAGATACCAGGCGTTTCCCCCTGGAAGCTCCCTCGTGCGC
TCTCCTGTTCCGACCCTGCCGCTTACCGGATACCTGTCCGCCTTTCTCCCTTCGGGAAGCGTGGCGCTTT
CTCAATGCTCACGCTGTAGGTATCTCAGTTCGGTGTAGGTCGTTCGCTCCAAGCTGGGCTGTGTGCACGA
ACCCCCCGTTCAGCCCGACCGCTGCGCCTTATCCGGTAACTATCGTCTTGAGTCCAACCCGGTAAGACAC
GACTTATCGCCACTGGCAGCAGCCACTGGTAACAGGATTAGCAGAGCGAGGTATGTAGGCGGTGCTACAG
AGTTCTTGAAGTGGTGGCCTAACTACGGCTACACTAGAAGGACAGTATTTGGTATCTGCGCTCTGCTGAA
GCCAGTTACCTTCGGAAAAAGAGTTGGTAGCTCTTGATCCGGCAAACAAACCACCGCTGGTAGCGGTGGT
TTTTTTGTTTGCAAGCAGCAGATTACGCGCAGAAAAAAAGGATCTCAAGAAGATCCTTTGATCTTTTCTA
CGGGGTCTGACGCTCAGTGGAACGAAAACTCACGTTAAGGGATTTTGGTCATGAGATTATCAAAAAGGAT
CTTCACCTAGATCCTTTTAAATTAAAAATGAAGTTTTAAATCAATCTAAAGTATATATGAGTAAACTTGG
TCTGACAGTTACCAATGCTTAATCAGTGAGGCACCTATCTCAGCGATCTGTCTATTTCGTTCATCCATAG
TTGCCTGACTCCCCGTCGTGTAGATAACTACGATACGGGAGGGCTTACCATCTGGCCCCAGTGCTGCAAT
GATACCGCGAGACCCACGCTCACCGGCTCCAGATTTATCAGCAATAAACCAGCCAGCCGGAAGGGCCGAG
CGCAGAAGTGGTCCTGCAACTTTATCCGCCTCCATCCAGTCTATTAATTGTTGCCGGGAAGCTAGAGTAA
GTAGTTCGCCAGTTAATAGTTTGCGCAACGTTGTTGCCATTGCTACAGGCATCGTGGTGTCACGCTCGTC
GTTTGGTATGGCTTCATTCAGCTCCGGTTCCCAACGATCAAGGCGAGTTACATGATCCCCCATGTTGTGC
AAAAAAGCGGTTAGCTCCTTCGGTCCTCCGATCGTTGTCAGAAGTAAGTTGGCCGCAGTGTTATCACTCA
TGGTTATGGCAGCACTGCATAATTCTCTTACTGTCATGCCATCCGTAAGATGCTTTTCTGTGACTGGTGA
GTACTCAACCAAGTCATTCTGAGAATAGTGTATGCGGCGACCGAGTTGCTCTTGCCCGGCGTCAATACGG
GATAATACCGCGCCACATAGCAGAACTTTAAAAGTGCTCATCATTGGAAAACGTTCTTCGGGGCGAAAAC
TCTCAAGGATCTTACCGCTGTTGAGATCCAGTTCGATGTAACCCACTCGTGCACCCAACTGATCTTCAGC
ATCTTTTACTTTCACCAGCGTTTCTGGGTGAGCAAAAACAGGAAGGCAAAATGCCGCAAAAAAGGGAATA
AGGGCGACACGGAAATGTTGAATACTCATACTCTTCCTTTTTCAATATTATTGAAGCATTTATCAGGGTT
ATTGTCTCATGAGCGGATACATATTTGAATGTATTTAGAAAAATAAACAAATAGGGGTTCCGCGCACATT
TCCCCGAAAAGTGCCACCTGACGTC
Features (pLannotate 1.2.2; 23 found; start..end, strand, type, name):
     36..80      -  misc_feature   bom (fragment): basis of mobility region from pBR322
    235..614     +  enhancer       CMV enhancer: human cytomegalovirus immediate early enhancer
    615..818     +  promoter       CMV promoter: human cytomegalovirus (CMV) immediate early promoter
    814..847     +  LTR            5' LTR (truncated) (fragment): truncated 5' long terminal repeat (LTR) from HIV-1
    863..881     +  promoter       T7 promoter: promoter for bacteriophage T7 RNA polymerase
    947..1384    +  CDS            Pkd1 (fragment): PKD1_MOUSE - Experimental evidence at protein level: Swiss-Prot protein existence level 1. Component of a heteromeric calcium-permeable ion channel formed by PKD1 and PKD2 that is activated by interaction between PKD1 and a Wnt family member, such as WNT3A and WNT9B. Both PKD1 and PKD2 are required for channel activity (By similarity). Involved in renal tubulogenesis (PubMed:24939912). Involved in fluid-flow mechanosensation by the primary cilium in renal epithelium (PubMed:12514735). Acts as a regulator of cilium length, together with PKD2 (PubMed:20096584). The dynamic control of cilium leng
   1397..2113    +  CDS            EGFP: EGFP is a basic (constitutively fluorescent) green fluorescent protein published in 1996, derived from Aequorea victoria. It is reported to be a rapidly-maturing weak dimer with moderate acid sensitivity.
   2123..2149    +  CDS            3xHA (fragment): three tandem HA epitope tags
   2228..2246    -  promoter       SP6 promoter: promoter for bacteriophage SP6 RNA polymerase
   2272..2496    +  polyA_signal   bGH poly(A) signal: bovine growth hormone polyadenylation signal
   2500..2521    +  promoter       SV40 promoter (fragment): SV40 enhancer and early promoter
   2542..2970    +  rep_origin     f1 ori (sequence partly withheld): f1 bacteriophage origin of replication; arrow indicates direction of (+) strand synthesis
   2984..3314    +  promoter       SV40 promoter: SV40 enhancer and early promoter
   3381..4172    +  CDS            neo: KKA2_KLEPN - Also known as kan, nptII. Experimental evidence at protein level: Swiss-Prot protein existence level 1. Resistance to kanamycin, neomycin, paromomycin, ribostamycin, butirosin and gentamicin B. From Klebsiella pneumoniae.
   4196..4354    +  CDS            ble (fragment): BLE_KLEPN - Experimental evidence at protein level: Swiss-Prot protein existence level 1. Binding protein with a strong affinity to the bleomycin family of antibiotics. Binds to CL990; an antimitotic-antibiotic compound. From Klebsiella pneumoniae.
   4349..4470    +  polyA_signal   SV40 poly(A) signal: SV40 polyadenylation signal
   4543..4559    -  protein_bind   lac operator: The lac repressor binds to the lac operator to inhibit transcription in E. coli. This inhibition can be relieved by adding lactose or isopropyl-β-D-thiogalactopyranoside (IPTG). lac repressor encoded by lacI
   4567..4597    -  promoter       lac promoter: promoter for the E. coli lac operon
   4612..4633    -  protein_bind   CAP binding site: CAP binding activates transcription in the presence of cAMP. E. coli catabolite activator protein
   4646..4738    -  CDS            lacI (fragment): lac repressor; lacI; The lac repressor binds to the lac operator to inhibit transcription in E. coli. This inhibition can be relieved by adding lactose or isopropyl-β-D-thiogalactopyranoside (IPTG).
   4921..5509    -  rep_origin     ori: high-copy-number ColE1/pMB1/pBR322/pUC origin of replication
   5680..6540    -  CDS            AmpR: β-lactamase; bla; confers resistance to ampicillin, carbenicillin, and related antibiotics
   6541..6645    -  promoter       AmpR promoter: bla
