>Addgene plasmid #108396 | pcDNA3-mPC1_4148-eGFP-3HA | addgene full sequence | sequence record 208087 | Addgene NGS Result
GACGGATCGGGAGATCTCCCGATCCCCTATGGTGCACTCTCAGTACAATCTGCTCTGATGCCGCATAGTT
AAGCCAGTATCTGCTCCCTGCTTGTGTGTTGGAGGTCGCTGAGTAGTGCGCGAGCAAAATTTAAGCTACA
ACAAGGCAAGGCTTGACCGACAATTGCATGAAGAATCTGCTTAGGGTTAGGCGTTTTGCGCTGCTTCGCG
ATGTACGGGCCAGATATACGCGTTGACATTGATTATTGACTAGTTATTAATAGTAATCAATTACGGGGTC
ATTAGTTCATAGCCCATATATGGAGTTCCGCGTTACATAACTTACGGTAAATGGCCCGCCTGGCTGACCG
CCCAACGACCCCCGCCCATTGACGTCAATAATGACGTATGTTCCCATAGTAACGCCAATAGGGACTTTCC
ATTGACGTCAATGGGTGGAGTATTTACGGTAAACTGCCCACTTGGCAGTACATCAAGTGTATCATATGCC
AAGTACGCCCCCTATTGACGTCAATGACGGTAAATGGCCCGCCTGGCATTATGCCCAGTACATGACCTTA
TGGGACTTTCCTACTTGGCAGTACATCTACGTATTAGTCATCGCTATTACCATGGTGATGCGGTTTTGGC
AGTACATCAATGGGCGTGGATAGCGGTTTGACTCACGGGGATTTCCAAGTCTCCACCCCATTGACGTCAA
TGGGAGTTTGTTTTGGCACCAAAATCAACGGGACTTTCCAAAATGTCGTAACAACTCCGCCCCATTGACG
CAAATGGGCGGTAGGCGTGTACGGTGGGAGGTCTATATAAGCAGAGCTCTCTGGCTAACTAGAGAACCCA
CTGCTTACTGGCTTATCGAAATTAATACGACTCACTATAGGGAGACCCAAGCTTGGTACCGAGCTCGGAT
CCACTAGTAACGGCCGCCAGTGTGCTGGAATTCACGATGGATCCACTGCCTTCCCGCTCATCCAGGGGCT
CCAAGTCATCCCCAGTTGTGCTCCCACCTAGCTCAGGCTCAGAAGCTTCACACCCATCCACCTCGTCCAG
CCAACCAGACGGGCCGAGCGCCAGCTTAAGCCGCTCGACGCTGAAGCTGGAACCAGAGCCCTCTCGCCTC
CATGCTGTGTTTGAAAGTCTGCTTGTCCAGTTTGACCGACTCAACCAGGCCACAGAGGACGTCTACCAGC
TGGAGCAACAACTCCAGAGCCTTCAAGGCCATGGGCACAATGGACCTCCTTCCTCTCCCTCCCCTGGCTG
CTTCCCAGGCTCTCAGCCAGCTTTGCCCAGCCGCCTTTCTCGGGCCAGTCAGGGGCTGGATCAGACTGTA
GGCCCCAACAGGGTGTCCCTGTGGCCTAATAACAAGGTCCACCCCAGCAGCACTCTCGAGATCGATATGG
TGAGCAAGGGCGAGGAGCTGTTCACCGGGGTGGTGCCCATCCTGGTCGAGCTGGACGGCGACGTAAACGG
CCACAAGTTCAGCGTGTCCGGCGAGGGCGAGGGCGATGCCACCTACGGCAAGCTGACCCTGAAGTTCATC
TGCACCACCGGCAAGCTGCCCGTGCCCTGGCCCACCCTCGTGACCACCCTGACCTACGGCGTGCAGTGCT
TCAGCCGCTACCCCGACCACATGAAGCAGCACGACTTCTTCAAGTCCGCCATGCCCGAAGGCTACGTCCA
GGAGCGCACCATCTTCTTCAAGGACGACGGCAACTACAAGACCCGCGCCGAGGTGAAGTTCGAGGGCGAC
ACCCTGGTGAACCGCATCGAGCTGAAGGGCATCGACTTCAAGGAGGACGGCAACATCCTGGGGCACAAGC
TGGAGTACAACTACAACAGCCACAACGTCTATATCATGGCCGACAAGCAGAAGAACGGCATCAAGGTGAA
CTTCAAGATCCGCCACAACATCGAGGACGGCAGCGTGCAGCTCGCCGACCACTACCAGCAGAACACCCCC
ATCGGCGACGGCCCCGTGCTGCTGCCCGACAACCACTACCTGAGCACCCAGTCCGCCCTGAGCAAAGACC
CCAACGAGAAGCGCGATCACATGGTCCTGCTGGAGTTCGTGACCGCCGCCGGGATCACTCTCGGCATGGA
CGAGCTGTACAAGATCGATATGTACCCATACGATGTTCCAGATTACGCTGGCTATCCCTATGACGTCCCG
GACTATGCAGGATATCCATATGACGTTCCAGATTACGCTTAATCTAGAGGGCCCTATTCTATAGTGTCAC
CTAAATGCTAGAGCTCGCTGATCAGCCTCGACTGTGCCTTCTAGTTGCCAGCCATCTGTTGTTTGCCCCT
CCCCCGTGCCTTCCTTGACCCTGGAAGGTGCCACTCCCACTGTCCTTTCCTAATAAAATGAGGAAATTGC
ATCGCATTGTCTGAGTAGGTGTCATTCTATTCTGGGGGGTGGGGTGGGGCAGGACAGCAAGGGGGAGGAT
TGGGAAGACAATAGCAGGCATGCTGGGGATGCGGTGGGCTCTATGGCTTCTGAGGCGGAAAGAACCAGCT
GGGGCTCTAGGGGGTATCCCC
[124 nt withheld, positions 2542-2665]
C
[91 nt withheld, positions 2667-2757]
A
[49 nt withheld, positions 2759-2807]
CCTTTGACGTTGGAGTCCACGTTCTTT
[37 nt withheld, positions 2835-2871]
ACCCTATCTCGGTCTATTCTTTTGATTTATAAGGGATTTTGCCGATTTCGGCCTATTGGTTAAAAAATGA
GCTGATTTAACAAAAATTTAACGCGAATTAATTCTGTGGAATGTGTGTCAGTTAGGGTGTGGAAAGTCCC
CAGGCTCCCCAGCAGGCAGAAGTATGCAAAGCATGCATCTCAATTAGTCAGCAACCAGGTGTGGAAAGTC
CCCAGGCTCCCCAGCAGGCAGAAGTATGCAAAGCATGCATCTCAATTAGTCAGCAACCATAGTCCCGCCC
CTAACTCCGCCCATCCCGCCCCTAACTCCGCCCAGTTCCGCCCATTCTCCGCCCCATGGCTGACTAATTT
TTTTTATTTATGCAGAGGCCGAGGCCGCCTCTGCCTCTGAGCTATTCCAGAAGTAGTGAGGAGGCTTTTT
TGGAGGCCTAGGCTTTTGCAAAAAGCTCCCGGGAGCTTGTATATCCATTTTCGGATCTGATCAAGAGACA
GGATGAGGATCGTTTCGCATGATTGAACAAGATGGATTGCACGCAGGTTCTCCGGCCGCTTGGGTGGAGA
GGCTATTCGGCTATGACTGGGCACAACAGACAATCGGCTGCTCTGATGCCGCCGTGTTCCGGCTGTCAGC
GCAGGGGCGCCCGGTTCTTTTTGTCAAGACCGACCTGTCCGGTGCCCTGAATGAACTGCAGGACGAGGCA
GCGCGGCTATCGTGGCTGGCCACGACGGGCGTTCCTTGCGCAGCTGTGCTCGACGTTGTCACTGAAGCGG
GAAGGGACTGGCTGCTATTGGGCGAAGTGCCGGGGCAGGATCTCCTGTCATCTCACCTTGCTCCTGCCGA
GAAAGTATCCATCATGGCTGATGCAATGCGGCGGCTGCATACGCTTGATCCGGCTACCTGCCCATTCGAC
CACCAAGCGAAACATCGCATCGAGCGAGCACGTACTCGGATGGAAGCCGGTCTTGTCGATCAGGATGATC
TGGACGAAGAGCATCAGGGGCTCGCGCCAGCCGAACTGTTCGCCAGGCTCAAGGCGCGCATGCCCGACGG
CGAGGATCTCGTCGTGACCCATGGCGATGCCTGCTTGCCGAATATCATGGTGGAAAATGGCCGCTTTTCT
GGATTCATCGACTGTGGCCGGCTGGGTGTGGCGGACCGCTATCAGGACATAGCGTTGGCTACCCGTGATA
TTGCTGAAGAGCTTGGCGGCGAATGGGCTGACCGCTTCCTCGTGCTTTACGGTATCGCCGCTCCCGATTC
GCAGCGCATCGCCTTCTATCGCCTTCTTGACGAGTTCTTCTGAGCGGGACTCTGGGGTTCGAAATGACCG
ACCAAGCGACGCCCAACCTGCCATCACGAGATTTCGATTCCACCGCCGCCTTCTATGAAAGGTTGGGCTT
CGGAATCGTTTTCCGGGACGCCGGCTGGATGATCCTCCAGCGCGGGGATCTCATGCTGGAGTTCTTCGCC
CACCCCAACTTGTTTATTGCAGCTTATAATGGTTACAAATAAAGCAATAGCATCACAAATTTCACAAATA
AAGCATTTTTTTCACTGCATTCTAGTTGTGGTTTGTCCAAACTCATCAATGTATCTTATCATGTCTGTAT
ACCGTCGACCTCTAGCTAGAGCTTGGCGTAATCATGGTCATAGCTGTTTCCTGTGTGAAATTGTTATCCG
CTCACAATTCCACACAACATACGAGCCGGAAGCATAAAGTGTAAAGCCTGGGGTGCCTAATGAGTGAGCT
AACTCACATTAATTGCGTTGCGCTCACTGCCCGCTTTCCAGTCGGGAAACCTGTCGTGCCAGCTGCATTA
ATGAATCGGCCAACGCGCGGGGAGAGGCGGTTTGCGTATTGGGCGCTCTTCCGCTTCCTCGCTCACTGAC
TCGCTGCGCTCGGTCGTTCGGCTGCGGCGAGCGGTATCAGCTCACTCAAAGGCGGTAATACGGTTATCCA
CAGAATCAGGGGATAACGCAGGAAAGAACATGTGAGCAAAAGGCCAGCAAAAGGCCAGGAACCGTAAAAA
GGCCGCGTTGCTGGCGTTTTTCCATAGGCTCCGCCCCCCTGACGAGCATCACAAAAATCGACGCTCAAGT
CAGAGGTGGCGAAACCCGACAGGACTATAAAGATACCAGGCGTTTCCCCCTGGAAGCTCCCTCGTGCGCT
CTCCTGTTCCGACCCTGCCGCTTACCGGATACCTGTCCGCCTTTCTCCCTTCGGGAAGCGTGGCGCTTTC
TCATAGCTCACGCTGTAGGTATCTCAGTTCGGTGTAGGTCGTTCGCTCCAAGCTGGGCTGTGTGCACGAA
CCCCCCGTTCAGCCCGACCGCTGCGCCTTATCCGGTAACTATCGTCTTGAGTCCAACCCGGTAAGACACG
ACTTATCGCCACTGGCAGCAGCCACTGGTAACAGGATTAGCAGAGCGAGGTATGTAGGCGGTGCTACAGA
GTTCTTGAAGTGGTGGCCTAACTACGGCTACACTAGAAGAACAGTATTTGGTATCTGCGCTCTGCTGAAG
CCAGTTACCTTCGGAAAAAGAGTTGGTAGCTCTTGATCCGGCAAACAAACCACCGCTGGTAGCGGTGGTT
TTTTTGTTTGCAAGCAGCAGATTACGCGCAGAAAAAAAGGATCTCAAGAAGATCCTTTGATCTTTTCTAC
GGGGTCTGACGCTCAGTGGAACGAAAACTCACGTTAAGGGATTTTGGTCATGAGATTATCAAAAAGGATC
TTCACCTAGATCCTTTTAAATTAAAAATGAAGTTTTAAATCAATCTAAAGTATATATGAGTAAACTTGGT
CTGACAGTTACCAATGCTTAATCAGTGAGGCACCTATCTCAGCGATCTGTCTATTTCGTTCATCCATAGT
TGCCTGACTCCCCGTCGTGTAGATAACTACGATACGGGAGGGCTTACCATCTGGCCCCAGTGCTGCAATG
ATACCGCGAGACCCACGCTCACCGGCTCCAGATTTATCAGCAATAAACCAGCCAGCCGGAAGGGCCGAGC
GCAGAAGTGGTCCTGCAACTTTATCCGCCTCCATCCAGTCTATTAATTGTTGCCGGGAAGCTAGAGTAAG
TAGTTCGCCAGTTAATAGTTTGCGCAACGTTGTTGCCATTGCTACAGGCATCGTGGTGTCACGCTCGTCG
TTTGGTATGGCTTCATTCAGCTCCGGTTCCCAACGATCAAGGCGAGTTACATGATCCCCCATGTTGTGCA
AAAAAGCGGTTAGCTCCTTCGGTCCTCCGATCGTTGTCAGAAGTAAGTTGGCCGCAGTGTTATCACTCAT
GGTTATGGCAGCACTGCATAATTCTCTTACTGTCATGCCATCCGTAAGATGCTTTTCTGTGACTGGTGAG
TACTCAACCAAGTCATTCTGAGAATAGTGTATGCGGCGACCGAGTTGCTCTTGCCCGGCGTCAATACGGG
ATAATACCGCGCCACATAGCAGAACTTTAAAAGTGCTCATCATTGGAAAACGTTCTTCGGGGCGAAAACT
CTCAAGGATCTTACCGCTGTTGAGATCCAGTTCGATGTAACCCACTCGTGCACCCAACTGATCTTCAGCA
TCTTTTACTTTCACCAGCGTTTCTGGGTGAGCAAAAACAGGAAGGCAAAATGCCGCAAAAAAGGGAATAA
GGGCGACACGGAAATGTTGAATACTCATACTCTTCCTTTTTCAATATTATTGAAGCATTTATCAGGGTTA
TTGTCTCATGAGCGGATACATATTTGAATGTATTTAGAAAAATAAACAAATAGGGGTTCCGCGCACATTT
CCCCGAAAAGTGCCACCTGACGTC
Features (pLannotate 1.2.2; 23 found; start..end, strand, type, name):
     28..80      -  misc_feature   bom (fragment): basis of mobility region from pBR322
    235..614     +  enhancer       CMV enhancer: human cytomegalovirus immediate early enhancer
    615..818     +  promoter       CMV promoter: human cytomegalovirus (CMV) immediate early promoter
    814..847     +  LTR            5' LTR (truncated) (fragment): truncated 5' long terminal repeat (LTR) from HIV-1
    863..881     +  promoter       T7 promoter: promoter for bacteriophage T7 RNA polymerase
    947..1384    +  CDS            Pkd1 (fragment): PKD1_MOUSE - Experimental evidence at protein level: Swiss-Prot protein existence level 1. Component of a heteromeric calcium-permeable ion channel formed by PKD1 and PKD2 that is activated by interaction between PKD1 and a Wnt family member, such as WNT3A and WNT9B. Both PKD1 and PKD2 are required for channel activity (By similarity). Involved in renal tubulogenesis (PubMed:24939912). Involved in fluid-flow mechanosensation by the primary cilium in renal epithelium (PubMed:12514735). Acts as a regulator of cilium length, together with PKD2 (PubMed:20096584). The dynamic control of cilium leng
   1397..2113    +  CDS            EGFP: EGFP is a basic (constitutively fluorescent) green fluorescent protein published in 1996, derived from Aequorea victoria. It is reported to be a rapidly-maturing weak dimer with moderate acid sensitivity.
   2123..2149    +  CDS            3xHA (fragment): three tandem HA epitope tags
   2228..2246    -  promoter       SP6 promoter: promoter for bacteriophage SP6 RNA polymerase
   2272..2496    +  polyA_signal   bGH poly(A) signal: bovine growth hormone polyadenylation signal
   2500..2521    +  promoter       SV40 promoter (fragment): SV40 enhancer and early promoter
   2542..2970    +  rep_origin     f1 ori (sequence partly withheld): f1 bacteriophage origin of replication; arrow indicates direction of (+) strand synthesis
   2984..3313    +  promoter       SV40 promoter: SV40 enhancer and early promoter
   3380..4171    +  CDS            neo: KKA2_KLEPN - Also known as kan, nptII. Experimental evidence at protein level: Swiss-Prot protein existence level 1. Resistance to kanamycin, neomycin, paromomycin, ribostamycin, butirosin and gentamicin B. From Klebsiella pneumoniae.
   4195..4353    +  CDS            ble (fragment): BLE_KLEPN - Experimental evidence at protein level: Swiss-Prot protein existence level 1. Binding protein with a strong affinity to the bleomycin family of antibiotics. Binds to CL990; an antimitotic-antibiotic compound. From Klebsiella pneumoniae.
   4348..4469    +  polyA_signal   SV40 poly(A) signal: SV40 polyadenylation signal
   4542..4558    -  protein_bind   lac operator: The lac repressor binds to the lac operator to inhibit transcription in E. coli. This inhibition can be relieved by adding lactose or isopropyl-β-D-thiogalactopyranoside (IPTG). lac repressor encoded by lacI
   4566..4596    -  promoter       lac promoter: promoter for the E. coli lac operon
   4611..4632    -  protein_bind   CAP binding site: CAP binding activates transcription in the presence of cAMP. E. coli catabolite activator protein
   4645..4737    -  CDS            lacI (fragment): lac repressor; lacI; The lac repressor binds to the lac operator to inhibit transcription in E. coli. This inhibition can be relieved by adding lactose or isopropyl-β-D-thiogalactopyranoside (IPTG).
   4920..5508    -  rep_origin     ori: high-copy-number ColE1/pMB1/pBR322/pUC origin of replication
   5679..6539    -  CDS            AmpR: β-lactamase; bla; confers resistance to ampicillin, carbenicillin, and related antibiotics
   6540..6644    -  promoter       AmpR promoter: bla
