[The description below was written by a language model from this plasmid's Addgene catalogue record and pLannotate feature annotations shown in this document.]
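Description:
pcDNA3-mPC1_4148-eGFP-3HA is a mammalian expression plasmid of about 6.7 kb, built on a modified pcDNA3.1 backbone. It produces the cytoplasmic C-terminal tail of mouse polycystin-1 (Pkd1/PC1), residues 4148 to 4293, as a fluorescent, epitope-tagged fusion. The Pkd1 fragment was cloned between EcoRI and XhoI sites that remain intact, and it carries the missense variant R4237Q, which the record lists as a known variant. It is annotated as a roughly 440 bp coding segment followed in frame by EGFP and a 3xHA tag. The annotation software recognises only part of the HA repeat. The listed insert size of 1263 bp appears to cover the Pkd1 segment together with these tags.

Transcription is driven by the human CMV immediate-early enhancer and promoter and terminated by the bovine growth hormone polyadenylation signal. T7 and SP6 phage promoters flank the cassette. A short annotated match to an HIV-1 LTR fragment next to the CMV promoter is probably incidental and not a functional viral element.

A separate SV40 early promoter drives the neomycin phosphotransferase gene, with an SV40 poly(A) signal, allowing G418 selection of stably transfected cells. In bacteria the plasmid is maintained by a high-copy ColE1/pUC-type origin and selected with ampicillin through β-lactamase. An f1 origin is also present. The depositor and sequencing-derived records differ by one nucleotide in length and give essentially identical feature maps.

The EGFP fusion lets the PC1 tail fragment be localised in cells, while the HA tag supports antibody detection. This fits the associated study of a polycystin-1 cleavage product that localises to the mitochondrial matrix and affects mitochondrial morphology and function.
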