Addgene plasmid #108396: pcDNA3-mPC1_4148-eGFP-3HA
Purpose: Express cytoplasmic tail mouse PC1 from amino acid 4148 to 4293
Depositing lab: Gregory Germino. Depositing organization: National Institute of Diabetes & Digestive & Kidney Diseases (NIDDK). Publication: A cleavage product of Polycystin-1 is a mitochondrial matrix protein that affects mitochondria morphology and function when heterologously expressed. Lin CC, Kurashige M, Liu Y, Terabayashi T, Ishimoto Y, Wang T, Choudhary V, Hobbs R, Liu LK, Lee PH, Outeda P, Zhou F, Restifo NP, Watnick T, Kawano H, Horie S, Prinz W, Xu H, Menezes LF, Germino GG. Sci Rep. 2018 Feb 9;8(1):2743. doi: 10.1038/s41598-018-20856-6. PubMed 29426897.
Backbone
  Vector backbone: modified pcDNA3.1
  Backbone manufacturer: Invitrogen
  Vector type: Mammalian Expression
  Selectable markers: Neomycin (select with G418)
Growth in bacteria
  Bacterial resistance: Ampicillin, 100 μg/mL
  Growth temperature: 37°C
  Growth strain: DH5alpha
  Copy number: High Copy
Gene/Insert
  Gene/Insert name: Pkd1 (alt names: polycystin 1; PC1)
  Species: M. musculus (mouse)
  Insert size (bp): 1263
  Mutation: variant ID rs13468401 missense variant R4237Q
  Entrez Gene: Pkd1 (a.k.a. PC1, mFLJ00285)
  Promoter: CMV
  Tag / fusion protein: eGFP-3HA (C terminal on insert)
  Cloning method: Restriction Enzyme; 5′ cloning site EcoRI (not destroyed); 3′ cloning site XhoI (not destroyed)
Terms and licenses: Academic/Nonprofit Terms; Industry Terms: Not Available to Industry
How to cite: pcDNA3-mPC1_4148-eGFP-3HA was a gift from Gregory Germino (Addgene plasmid # 108396 ; http://n2t.net/addgene:108396 ; RRID:Addgene_108396)
